Addgene plasmid #173621: Lenti-sgTp53#2/Cre
Purpose: Expresses a Tp53-targeting gRNA and Cre-recombinase
Depositing lab: Charles Swanton. Depositing organization: University College London. Publication: A functional taxonomy of tumor suppression in oncogenic KRAS-driven lung cancer. Cai H, Chew SK, Li C, Tsai MK, Andrejka L, Murray CW, Hughes NW, Shuldiner EG, Ashkin EL, Tang R, Hung KL, Chen LC, Lee SYC, Yousefi M, Lin WY, Kunder CA, Cong L, McFarland CD, Petrov DA, Swanton C, Winslow MM. Cancer Discov. 2021 Feb 19. pii: 2159-8290.CD-20-1325. doi: 10.1158/2159-8290.CD-20-1325. PubMed 33608386.
Backbone
  Vector backbone: pLL3.3
  Vector type: Lentiviral, Cre/Lox, CRISPR
Growth in bacteria
  Bacterial resistance: Ampicillin, 100 μg/mL
  Growth temperature: 37°C
  Growth strain: NEB Stable
  Copy number: High Copy
Gene/Insert
  Gene/Insert name: gRNA targeting Tp53
  gRNA/shRNA sequence: GAAGTCACAGCACATGACGG
  Species: M. musculus (mouse)
  Entrez Gene: Trp53 (a.k.a. Tp53, bbl, bfy, bhy, p44, p53)
  Cloning method: Restriction Enzyme; 5′ cloning site unknown (unknown if destroyed); 3′ cloning site unknown (unknown if destroyed)
Terms and licenses: Academic/Nonprofit Terms; Industry Terms: Not Available to Industry
How to cite: Lenti-sgTp53#2/Cre was a gift from Charles Swanton (Addgene plasmid # 173621 ; http://n2t.net/addgene:173621 ; RRID:Addgene_173621)
