[The description below was written by a language model from this plasmid's Addgene catalogue record and pLannotate feature annotations shown in this document.]
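Description:
Lenti-sgTp53#2/Cre is a 7,759-nt HIV-1-based lentiviral transfer plasmid built on the pLL3.3 backbone that delivers two things at once: a CRISPR guide RNA against mouse Trp53 (Tp53/p53) and Cre recombinase. In bacteria it is maintained by a high-copy ColE1/pUC-type origin and selected with ampicillin through the bla gene and its native promoter.

The viral portion begins with a CMV enhancer/promoter fused to a truncated 5' LTR, which drives genomic RNA transcription in packaging cells without dependence on the native U3 region. This is followed by the Ψ packaging signal with a short gag fragment, the Rev response element for nuclear export of the unspliced genome, and the cPPT/CTS, which aids nuclear import and transduction. Two expression units sit between these elements and the downstream truncated LTR. A human U6 RNA polymerase III promoter transcribes the Trp53 spacer joined to the Streptococcus pyogenes Cas9 guide scaffold, and a mouse PGK promoter drives the Cre coding sequence, with a WPRE downstream to enhance transcript stability and expression. The annotated nef and Rev fragments are residual HIV-1 sequence rather than functional payload.

The plasmid does not encode Cas9, so editing of Trp53 requires Cas9 from another source, such as a Cas9-expressing recipient cell or animal. Cre would simultaneously recombine any loxP-flanked alleles present. The associated publication concerns tumour suppressor function in oncogenic KRAS-driven lung cancer, which fits use of the virus to combine Cre-mediated allele activation with Trp53 inactivation in the same transduced cells. The "#2" in the name suggests it is one of several Trp53 guides, though the record does not say so.
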