Features (pLannotate 1.2.2; 21 found; start..end, strand, type, name):
     24..76      -  misc_feature   bom (fragment): basis of mobility region from pBR322
    231..610     +  enhancer       CMV enhancer: human cytomegalovirus immediate early enhancer
    611..810     +  promoter       CMV promoter: human cytomegalovirus (CMV) immediate early promoter
    828..1008    +  LTR            5' LTR (truncated): truncated 5' long terminal repeat (LTR) from HIV-1
   1055..1180    +  misc_feature   HIV-1 Ψ: packaging signal of human immunodeficiency virus type 1
   1164..1502    +  CDS            HIV-1 gag (fragment): gag protein from human immunodeficiency virus 1; gag
   1677..1910    +  misc_feature   RRE: The Rev response element (RRE) of HIV-1 allows for Rev-dependent mRNA export from the nucleus to the cytoplasm.
   2287..2387    +  CDS            Rev (fragment): human immunodeficiency virus 1 (HIV-1) Rev protein; rev; enhances nuclear export of unspliced and incompletely spliced viral mRNAs
   2437..2554    +  misc_feature   cPPT/CTS: central polypurine tract and central termination sequence of HIV-1
   2636..2876    +  promoter       U6 promoter: RNA polymerase III promoter for human U6 snRNA
   2905..2980    +  misc_RNA       gRNA scaffold: guide RNA scaffold for the Streptococcus pyogenes CRISPR/Cas9 system
   3033..3525    +  promoter       PGK promoter: mouse phosphoglycerate kinase 1 promoter
   3555..4585    +  CDS            Cre (fragment): site-specific recombinase Cre is a site-specific recombinase from bacteriophage P1. Recombination occurs at loxP sequences.
   4618..4641    +  misc_feature   MCS (fragment): pBluescript multiple cloning site
   4641..5229    +  misc_feature   WPRE: woodchuck hepatitis virus posttranscriptional regulatory element
   5230..5249    +  misc_feature   MCS (fragment): pBluescript multiple cloning site
   5251..5751    +  CDS            nef (fragment): NEF_HV1LA - Experimental evidence at protein level: Swiss-Prot protein existence level 1. Extracellular Nef protein targets CD4(+) T-lymphocytes for apoptosis by interacting with CXCR4 surface receptors. From Human immunodeficiency virus type 1 group M subtype B (isolate Lai) (HIV-1).
   5758..5938    +  LTR            5' LTR (truncated): truncated 5' long terminal repeat (LTR) from HIV-1
   6000..6588    -  rep_origin     ori: high-copy-number ColE1/pMB1/pBR322/pUC origin of replication
   6759..7619    -  CDS            AmpR: β-lactamase; bla; confers resistance to ampicillin, carbenicillin, and related antibiotics
   7620..7724    -  promoter       AmpR promoter: bla
>Addgene plasmid #173621 | Lenti-sgTp53#2/Cre | addgene full sequence | sequence record 363577 | Addgene NGS Result
GATCGGGAGATCTCCCGATCCCCTATGGTGCACTCTCAGTACAATCTGCTCTGATGCCGCATAGTTAAGC
CAGTATCTGCTCCCTGCTTGTGTGTTGGAGGTCGCTGAGTAGTGCGCGAGCAAAATTTAAGCTACAACAA
GGCAAGGCTTGACCGACAATTGCATGAAGAATCTGCTTAGGGTTAGGCGTTTTGCGCTGCTTCGCGATGT
ACGGGCCAGATATACGCGTTGACATTGATTATTGACTAGTTATTAATAGTAATCAATTACGGGGTCATTA
GTTCATAGCCCATATATGGAGTTCCGCGTTACATAACTTACGGTAAATGGCCCGCCTGGCTGACCGCCCA
ACGACCCCCGCCCATTGACGTCAATAATGACGTATGTTCCCATAGTAACGCCAATAGGGACTTTCCATTG
ACGTCAATGGGTGGAGTATTTACGGTAAACTGCCCACTTGGCAGTACATCAAGTGTATCATATGCCAAGT
ACGCCCCCTATTGACGTCAATGACGGTAAATGGCCCGCCTGGCATTATGCCCAGTACATGACCTTATGGG
ACTTTCCTACTTGGCAGTACATCTACGTATTAGTCATCGCTATTACCATGGTGATGCGGTTTTGGCAGTA
CATCAATGGGCGTGGATAGCGGTTTGACTCACGGGGATTTCCAAGTCTCCACCCCATTGACGTCAATGGG
AGTTTGTTTTGGCACCAAAATCAACGGGACTTTCCAAAATGTCGTAACAACTCCGCCCCATTGACGCAAA
TGGGCGGTAGGCGTGTACGGTGGGAGGTCTATATAAGCAGCGCGTTTTGCCTGTACTGGGTCTCTCTGGT
TAGACCAGATCTGAGCCTGGGAGCTCTCTGGCTAACTAGGGAACCCACTGCTTAAGCCTCAATAAAGCTT
GCCTTGAGTGCTTCAAGTAGTGTGTGCCCGTCTGTTGTGTGACTCTGGTAACTAGAGATCCCTCAGACCC
TTTTAGTCAGTGTGGAAAATCTCTAGCAGTGGCGCCCGAACAGGGACTTGAAAGCGAAAGGGAAACCAGA
GGAGCTCTCTCGACGCAGGACTCGGCTTGCTGAAGCGCGCACGGCAAGAGGCGAGGGGCGGCGACTGGTG
AGTACGCCAAAAATTTTGACTAGCGGAGGCTAGAAGGAGAGAGATGGGTGCGAGAGCGTCAGTATTAAGC
GGGGGAGAATTAGATCGCGATGGGAAAAAATTCGGTTAAGGCCAGGGGGAAAGAAAAAATATAAATTAAA
ACATATAGTATGGGCAAGCAGGGAGCTAGAACGATTCGCAGTTAATCCTGGCCTGTTAGAAACATCAGAA
GGCTGTAGACAAATACTGGGACAGCTACAACCATCCCTTCAGACAGGATCAGAAGAACTTAGATCATTAT
ATAATACAGTAGCAACCCTCTATTGTGTGCATCAAAGGATAGAGATAAAAGACACCAAGGAAGCTTTAGA
CAAGATAGAGGAAGAGCAAAACAAAAGTAAGACCACCGCACAGCAAGCGGCCGGCCGCTGATCTTCAGAC
CTGGAGGAGGAGATATGAGGGACAATTGGAGAAGTGAATTATATAAATATAAAGTAGTAAAAATTGAACC
ATTAGGAGTAGCACCCACCAAGGCAAAGAGAAGAGTGGTGCAGAGAGAAAAAAGAGCAGTGGGAATAGGA
GCTTTGTTCCTTGGGTTCTTGGGAGCAGCAGGAAGCACTATGGGCGCAGCGTCAATGACGCTGACGGTAC
AGGCCAGACAATTATTGTCTGGTATAGTGCAGCAGCAGAACAATTTGCTGAGGGCTATTGAGGCGCAACA
GCATCTGTTGCAACTCACAGTCTGGGGCATCAAGCAGCTCCAGGCAAGAATCCTGGCTGTGGAAAGATAC
CTAAAGGATCAACAGCTCCTGGGGATTTGGGGTTGCTCTGGAAAACTCATTTGCACCACTGCTGTGCCTT
GGAATGCTAGTTGGAGTAATAAATCTCTGGAACAGATTTGGAATCACACGACCTGGATGGAGTGGGACAG
AGAAATTAACAATTACACAAGCTTAATACACTCCTTAATTGAAGAATCGCAAAACCAGCAAGAAAAGAAT
GAACAAGAATTATTGGAATTAGATAAATGGGCAAGTTTGTGGAATTGGTTTAACATAACAAATTGGCTGT
GGTATATAAAATTATTCATAATGATAGTAGGAGGCTTGGTAGGTTTAAGAATAGTTTTTGCTGTACTTTC
TATAGTGAATAGAGTTAGGCAGGGATATTCACCATTATCGTTTCAGACCCACCTCCCAACCCCGAGGGGA
CCCGACAGGCCCGAAGGAATAGAAGAAGAAGGTGGAGAGAGAGACAGAGACAGATCCATTCGATTAGTGA
ACGGATCGGCACTGCGTGCGCCAATTCTGCAGACAAATGGCAGTATTCATCCACAATTTTAAAAGAAAAG
GGGGGATTGGGGGGTACAGTGCAGGGGAAAGAATAGTAGACATAATAGCAACAGACATACAAACTAAAGA
ATTACAAAAACAAATTACAAAAATTCAAAATTTTCGGGTTTATTACAGGGACAGCAGAGATCCAGTTTGG
TTAGTACCGGGCCCGCTCTAGCCCTGCAGGAACTGTTTAAACTGTGAGGGCCTATTTCCCATGATTCCTT
CATATTTGCATATACGATACAAGGCTGTTAGAGAGATAATTGGAATTAATTTGACTGTAAACACAAAGAT
ATTAGTACAAAATACGTGACGTAGAAAGTAATAATTTCTTGGGTAGTTTGCAGTTTTAAAATTATGTTTT
AAAATGGACTATCATATGCTTACCGTAACTTGAAAGTATTTCGATTTCTTGGCTTTATATATCTTGTGGA
AAGGACCAAACACCGAAGTCACAGCACATGACGGGTTTTAGAGCTAGAAATAGCAAGTTAAAATAAGGCT
AGTCCGTTATCAACTTGAAAAAGTGGCACCGAGTCGGTGCTTTTTTGTTTGGCGCGCCTATGGCTTAATT
AACATGGCGGCCGCATTCTACCGGGTAGGGGAGGCGCTTTTCCCAAGGCAGTCTGGAGCATGCGCTTTAG
CAGCCCCGCTGGGCACTTGGCGCTACACAAGTGGCCTCTGGCCTCGCACACATTCCACATCCACCGGTAG
GCGCCAACCGGCTCCGTTCTTTGGTGGCCCCTTCGCGCCACCTTCTACTCCTCCCCTAGTCAGGAAGTTC
CCCCCCGCCCCGCAGCTCGCGTCGTGCAGGACGTGACAAATGGAAGTAGCACGTCTCACTAGTCTCGTGC
AGATGGACAGCACCGCTGAGCAATGGAAGCGGGTAGGCCTTTGGGGCAGCGGCCAATAGCAGCTTTGCTC
CTTCGCTTTCTGGGCTCAGAGGCTGGGAAGGGGTGGGTCCGGGGGCGGGCTCAGGGGCGGGCTCAGGGGC
GGGGCGGGCGCCCGAAGGTCCTCCGGAGGCCCGGCATTCTGCACGCTTCAAAAGCGCACGTCTGCCGCGC
TGTTCTCCTCTTCCTCATCTCCGGGACCCGGGATGCCCAAGAAGAAGAGGAAGGTGTCCAATTTACTGAC
CGTACACCAAAATTTGCCTGCATTACCGGTCGATGCAACGAGTGATGAGGTTCGCAAGAACCTGATGGAC
ATGTTCAGGGATCGCCAGGCGTTTTCTGAGCATACCTGGAAAATGCTTCTGTCCGTTTGCCGGTCGTGGG
CGGCATGGTGCAAGTTGAATAACCGGAAATGGTTTCCCGCAGAACCTGAAGATGTTCGCGATTATCTTCT
ATATCTTCAGGCGCGCGGTCTGGCAGTAAAAACTATCCAGCAACATTTGGGCCAGCTAAACATGCTTCAT
CGTCGGTCCGGGCTGCCACGACCAAGTGACAGCAATGCTGTTTCACTGGTTATGCGGCGGATCCGAAAAG
AAAACGTTGATGCCGGTGAACGTGCAAAACAGGCTCTAGCGTTCGAACGCACTGATTTCGACCAGGTTCG
TTCACTCATGGAAAATAGCGATCGCTGCCAGGATATACGTAATCTGGCATTTCTGGGGATTGCTTATAAC
ACCCTGTTACGTATAGCCGAAATTGCCAGGATCAGGGTTAAAGATATCTCACGTACTGACGGTGGGAGAA
TGTTAATCCATATTGGCAGAACGAAAACGCTGGTTAGCACCGCAGGTGTAGAGAAGGCACTTAGCCTGGG
GGTAACTAAACTGGTCGAGCGATGGATTTCCGTCTCTGGTGTAGCTGATGATCCGAATAACTACCTGTTT
TGCCGGGTCAGAAAAAATGGTGTTGCCGCGCCATCTGCCACCAGCCAGCTATCAACTCGCGCCCTGGAAG
GGATTTTTGAAGCAACTCATCGATTGATTTACGGCGCTAAGGATGACTCTGGTCAGAGATACCTGGCCTG
GTCTGGACACAGTGCCCGTGTCGGAGCCGCGCGAGATATGGCCCGCGCTGGAGTTTCAATACCGGAGATC
ATGCAAGCTGGTGGCTGGACCAATGTAAATATTGTCATGAACTATATCCGTAACCTGGATAGTGAAACAG
GGGCAATGGTGCGCCTGCTGGAAGATGGCGATTAGCCATGTTTAAGGGTTCCGGTTCCACTAGGTACAAT
TCGATATCAAGCTTATCGATAATCAACCTCTGGATTACAAAATTTGTGAAAGATTGACTGGTATTCTTAA
CTATGTTGCTCCTTTTACGCTATGTGGATACGCTGCTTTAATGCCTTTGTATCATGCTATTGCTTCCCGT
ATGGCTTTCATTTTCTCCTCCTTGTATAAATCCTGGTTGCTGTCTCTTTATGAGGAGTTGTGGCCCGTTG
TCAGGCAACGTGGCGTGGTGTGCACTGTGTTTGCTGACGCAACCCCCACTGGTTGGGGCATTGCCACCAC
CTGTCAGCTCCTTTCCGGGACTTTCGCTTTCCCCCTCCCTATTGCCACGGCGGAACTCATCGCCGCCTGC
CTTGCCCGCTGCTGGACAGGGGCTCGGCTGTTGGGCACTGACAATTCCGTGGTGTTGTCGGGGAAATCAT
CGTCCTTTCCTTGGCTGCTCGCCTGTGTTGCCACCTGGATTCTGCGCGGGACGTCCTTCTGCTACGTCCC
TTCGGCCCTCAATCCAGCGGACCTTCCTTCCCGCGGCCTGCTGCCGGCTCTGCGGCCTCTTCCGCGTCTT
CGCCTTCGCCCTCAGACGAGTCGGATCTCCCTTTGGGCCGCCTCCCCGCATCGATACCGTCGACCTCGAT
CGAGACCTAGAAAAACATGGAGCAATCACAAGTAGCAATACAGCAGCTACCAATGCTGATTGTGCCTGGC
TAGAAGCACAAGAGGAGGAGGAGGTGGGTTTTCCAGTCACACCTCAGGTACCTTTAAGACCAATGACTTA
CAAGGCAGCTGTAGATCTTAGCCACTTTTTAAAAGAAAAGGGGGGACTGGAAGGGCTAATTCACTCCCAA
CGAAGACAAGATATCCTTGATCTGTGGATCTACCACACACAAGGCTACTTCCCTGATTGGCAGAACTACA
CACCAGGGCCAGGGATCAGATATCCACTGACCTTTGGATGGTGCTACAAGCTAGTACCAGTTGAGCAAGA
GAAGGTAGAAGAAGCCAATGAAGGAGAGAACACCCGCTTGTTACACCCTGTGAGCCTGCATGGGATGGAT
GACCCGGAGAGAGAAGTATTAGAGTGGAGGTTTGACAGCCGCCTAGCATTTCATCACATGGCCCGAGAGC
TGCATCCGGACTGTACTGGGTCTCTCTGGTTAGACCAGATCTGAGCCTGGGAGCTCTCTGGCTAACTAGG
GAACCCACTGCTTAAGCCTCAATAAAGCTTGCCTTGAGTGCTTCAAGTAGTGTGTGCCCGTCTGTTGTGT
GACTCTGGTAACTAGAGATCCCTCAGACCCTTTTAGTCAGTGTGGAAAATCTCTAGCAGCATGTGAGCAA
AAGGCCAGCAAAAGGCCAGGAACCGTAAAAAGGCCGCGTTGCTGGCGTTTTTCCATAGGCTCCGCCCCCC
TGACGAGCATCACAAAAATCGACGCTCAAGTCAGAGGTGGCGAAACCCGACAGGACTATAAAGATACCAG
GCGTTTCCCCCTGGAAGCTCCCTCGTGCGCTCTCCTGTTCCGACCCTGCCGCTTACCGGATACCTGTCCG
CCTTTCTCCCTTCGGGAAGCGTGGCGCTTTCTCATAGCTCACGCTGTAGGTATCTCAGTTCGGTGTAGGT
CGTTCGCTCCAAGCTGGGCTGTGTGCACGAACCCCCCGTTCAGCCCGACCGCTGCGCCTTATCCGGTAAC
TATCGTCTTGAGTCCAACCCGGTAAGACACGACTTATCGCCACTGGCAGCAGCCACTGGTAACAGGATTA
GCAGAGCGAGGTATGTAGGCGGTGCTACAGAGTTCTTGAAGTGGTGGCCTAACTACGGCTACACTAGAAG
AACAGTATTTGGTATCTGCGCTCTGCTGAAGCCAGTTACCTTCGGAAAAAGAGTTGGTAGCTCTTGATCC
GGCAAACAAACCACCGCTGGTAGCGGTGGTTTTTTTGTTTGCAAGCAGCAGATTACGCGCAGAAAAAAAG
GATCTCAAGAAGATCCTTTGATCTTTTCTACGGGGTCTGACGCTCAGTGGAACGAAAACTCACGTTAAGG
GATTTTGGTCATGAGATTATCAAAAAGGATCTTCACCTAGATCCTTTTAAATTAAAAATGAAGTTTTAAA
TCAATCTAAAGTATATATGAGTAAACTTGGTCTGACAGTTACCAATGCTTAATCAGTGAGGCACCTATCT
CAGCGATCTGTCTATTTCGTTCATCCATAGTTGCCTGACTCCCCGTCGTGTAGATAACTACGATACGGGA
GGGCTTACCATCTGGCCCCAGTGCTGCAATGATACCGCGAGACCCACGCTCACCGGCTCCAGATTTATCA
GCAATAAACCAGCCAGCCGGAAGGGCCGAGCGCAGAAGTGGTCCTGCAACTTTATCCGCCTCCATCCAGT
CTATTAATTGTTGCCGGGAAGCTAGAGTAAGTAGTTCGCCAGTTAATAGTTTGCGCAACGTTGTTGCCAT
TGCTACAGGCATCGTGGTGTCACGCTCGTCGTTTGGTATGGCTTCATTCAGCTCCGGTTCCCAACGATCA
AGGCGAGTTACATGATCCCCCATGTTGTGCAAAAAAGCGGTTAGCTCCTTCGGTCCTCCGATCGTTGTCA
GAAGTAAGTTGGCCGCAGTGTTATCACTCATGGTTATGGCAGCACTGCATAATTCTCTTACTGTCATGCC
ATCCGTAAGATGCTTTTCTGTGACTGGTGAGTACTCAACCAAGTCATTCTGAGAATAGTGTATGCGGCGA
CCGAGTTGCTCTTGCCCGGCGTCAATACGGGATAATACCGCGCCACATAGCAGAACTTTAAAAGTGCTCA
TCATTGGAAAACGTTCTTCGGGGCGAAAACTCTCAAGGATCTTACCGCTGTTGAGATCCAGTTCGATGTA
ACCCACTCGTGCACCCAACTGATCTTCAGCATCTTTTACTTTCACCAGCGTTTCTGGGTGAGCAAAAACA
GGAAGGCAAAATGCCGCAAAAAAGGGAATAAGGGCGACACGGAAATGTTGAATACTCATACTCTTCCTTT
TTCAATATTATTGAAGCATTTATCAGGGTTATTGTCTCATGAGCGGATACATATTTGAATGTATTTAGAA
AAATAAACAAATAGGGGTTCCGCGCACATTTCCCCGAAAAGTGCCACCTGACGTCGACG
